>Addgene plasmid #121540 | pEJS1026-pMCSG7-HpaCas9 | addgene full sequence | sequence record 236099 | Addgene NGS Result
GAGAACCTGTACTTCCAATCCAATGCCATGGAAAATAAAAACTTACATTATATCCTTGGTCTCGACCTTG
GTATCGCCTCTGTTGGCTGGGCTGTGGTTGAAATTGACGAAAAAGAGAATCCTCTGCGTTTAATTGATGT
TGGTGTACGTACTTTCGAACGAGCAGAAGTGCCCAAAACAGGTGAAAGCCTTGCGCTTTCTCGCCGTTTA
GCCCGCTCCGCTCGTCGATTAACTCAACGTCGCGTTGCTCGTCTGAAAAAAGCAAAACGACTTCTAAAAT
CAGAAAATATCCTATTATCCACTGATGAACGTCTTCCTCATCAAGTTTGGCAGCTACGTGTCGAAGGTCT
AGATCATAAACTAGAACGCCAAGAATGGGCTGCTGTGTTATTACATTTAATTAAGCACCGTGGTTATTTA
TCTCAGCGTAAAAATGAAAGTAAAAGCGAAAATAAAGAGCTAGGTGCGTTATTAAGCGGTGTAGACAATA
ATCATAAATTACTGCAGCAAGCTACATATCGCTCGCCAGCAGAACTTGCCGTAAAAAAATTTGAGGTCGA
AGAAGGTCATATCCGTAACCAACAAGGCGCCTATACTCACACGTTTAGCCGACTAGACTTACTCGCCGAA
ATGGAACTCCTCTTCTCTCGTCAACAACACTTTGGTAATCCATTCGCTTCAGAAAAATTATTAGAAAATT
TGACCGCACTTTTAATGTGGCAAAAACCTGCCTTATCTGGTGAAGCTATTTTAAAAATGCTCGGTAAATG
TACTTTTGAAGATGAATATAAGGCAGCTAAGAACACTTATTCCGCAGAACGTTTTGTTTGGATAACGAAA
TTAAATAATTTACGTATTCAAGAAAATGGCTTAGAGCGTGCTTTAAATGATAATGAACGTTTAGCATTAA
TGGAGCAACCTTATGACAAAAATAGATTATTCTATTCACAAGTACGCTCAATATTAAAATTATCTGATGA
GGCAATCTTTAAAGGCCTCCGTTATTCCGGTGAGGATAAAAAGGCCATTGAAACTAAAGCAGTACTGATG
GAAATGAAAGCCTATCACCAAATTCGTAAAGTATTGGAAGGTAATAACCTAAAAGCTGAATGGGCAGAAT
TAAAGGCAAATCCAACATTATTAGATGAAATTGGTACGGCATTTTCATTATATAAAACTGATGAAGATAT
CAGCGCTTACTTAGCAGGAAAACTCTCTCAGCCTGTATTAAATGCCTTATTGGAAAATCTTAGTTTTGAT
AAATTTATCCAATTATCCCTTAAAGCTTTATATAAACTTCTACCATTAATGCAACAAGGACTACGCTATG
ATGAGGCTTGTCGTGAAATTTATGGCGATCATTATGGTAAAAAAACAGAAGAAAACCATCACTTCTTACC
ACAGATTCCAGCTGATGAAATCCGTAATCCTGTGGTTTTACGAACACTCACGCAAGCTCGTAAAGTGATT
AATGGCGTAGTGAGATTATATGGTTCGCCAGCTCGTATTCATATTGAAACGGGACGAGAAGTTGGCAAAT
CTTACAAAGATCGTCGTGAACTAGAAAAACGTCAGGAAGAAAATCGTAAACAGCGTGAAAACGCAATCAA
GGAATTTAAAGAGTACTTCCCTCATTTTGCTGGTGAGCCTAAAGCCAAAGACATTTTAAAAATGCGACTT
TATAAACAGCAAAATGCAAAATGTTTATATTCCGGCAAACCTATCGAATTGCACCGTTTATTAGAAAAAG
GCTATGTAGAAGTCGATCACGCCTTGCCGTTTTCCCGTACTTGGGATGATAGTTTCAACAATAAAGTACT
GGTGCTTGCTAATGAAAATCAAAACAAAGGCAATTTAACCCCTTTTGAATGGCTTGATGGTAAACATAAC
AGCGAACGCTGGAGAGCGTTCAAAGCATTAGTTGAAACCAGTGCATTCCCTTATGCGAAAAAACAACGCA
TCCTAAGCCAAAAACTTGATGAAAAGGGCTTTATTGAACGTAATTTAAATGATACGCGCTACGTTGCTCG
TTTCTTATGTAATTTTATTGCAGATAATATGCACTTAACAGGTGAAGGAAAACGAAAAGTATTTGCTTCC
AACGGGCAAATTACCGCTTTACTTCGTAGCCGTTGGGGATTAGCAAAATCACGGGAAGACAATGACCGCC
ATCACGCCTTAGATGCCGTTGTGGTTGCTTGCTCAACCGTCGCCATGCAGCAAAAAATCACACGTTTTGT
TCGTTTTGAAGCTGGTGATGTATTCACTGGTGAACGAATAGATCGTGAAACAGGTGAAATTATTCCATTA
CACTTCCCTACTCCATGGCAATTTTTCAAACAAGAAGTTGAAATCCGAATTTTTAGTGATAATCCTAAAC
TGGAACTAGAAAATAGATTGCCGGATCGTCCACAAGCCAATCATGAATTTGTCCAACCTCTGTTTGTATC
TCGAATGCCAACACGCAAAATGACCGGTCAAGGACACATGGAAACCGTGAAATCAGCGAAACGTCTCAAT
GAAGGGATAAGCGTGATTAAAATGCCACTCACTAAATTAAAATTAAAAGATTTAGAATTGATGGTAAATC
GTGAACGTGAAAAAGATCTTTATGATACTTTAAAAGCTCGTCTAGAGGCTTTTAATGATGATCCTGCTAA
AGCGTTTGCTGAACCTTTTATAAAAAAAGGTGGGGCTATTGTTAAATCAGTACGAGTAGAACAAATACAA
AAATCTGGCGTATTAGTCCGTGAGGGGAATGGTGTCGCGGATAATGCCTCAATGGTGAGAGTGGATGTAT
TCACTAAAGGTGGAAAATATTTCCTTGTGCCAATTTATACCTGGCAAGTCGCTAAGGGAATTTTACCTAA
TAAAGCAGCAACACAATATAAAGATGAGGAAGATTGGGAAGTGATGGATAACTCTGCAACTTTCAAATTT
TCATTACACCCAAATGACTTAGTAAAATTAGTCACTAAAAAGAAAACCATTTTAGGTTACTTTAATGGAC
TTAATCGTGCCACAGGTAATATAGATATTAAAGAACATGATTTAGATAAATCAAAAGGGAAACAAGGTAT
TTTTGAAGGTGTTGGTATTAAATTAGCCCTTTCCTTCGAAAAATATCAAGTCGATGAACTTGGAAAAAAT
ATTCGTTTATGTAAACCAAGTAAACGCCAACCAGTCCGTTAAAACATTGGAAGTGGATAACGGATCCGAA
TTCGAGCTCCGTCGACAAGCTTGCGGCCGCACTCGAGCACCACCACCACCACCACTGAGATCCGGCTGCT
AACAAAGCCCGAAAGGAAGCTGAGTTGGCTGCTGCCACCGCTGAGCAATAACTAGCATAACCCCTTGGGG
CCTCTAAACGGGTCTTGAGGGGTTTTTTGCTGAAAGGAGGAACTATATCCGGATTGGCGAATGGG
[124 nt withheld, positions 3426-3549]
C
[91 nt withheld, positions 3551-3641]
AGGGTGATGGTTCACATTAACGCTTACAATTTAGGTGGCACTTTTCGGGGAAATGTGCGCGGAACCCCTA
TTTGTTTATTTTTCTAAATACATTCAAATATGTATCCGCTCATGAGACAATAACCCTGATAAATGCTTCA
ATAATTTGAAAAAGGAAGAGTATGAGTATTCAACATTTCCGTGTCGCCCTTATTCCCTTTTTTGCGGCAT
TTTGCCTTCCTGTTTTTGCTCACCCAGAAACGCTGGTGAAAGTAAAAGATGCTGAAGATCAGTTGGGTGC
ACGAGTGGGTTACATCGAACTGGATCTCAACAGCGGTAAGATCCTTGAGAGTTTTCGCCCCGAAGAACGT
TTTCCAATGATGAGCACTTTTAAAGTTCTGCTATGTGGCGCGGTATTATCCCGTATTGACGCCGGGCAAG
AGCAACTCGGTCGCCGCATACACTATTCTCAGAATGACTTGGTTGAGTACTCACCAGTCACAGAAAAGCA
TCTTACGGATGGCATGACAGTAAGAGAATTATGCAGTGCTGCCATAACCATGAGTGATAACACTGCGGCC
AACTTACTTCTGACAACGATCGGAGGACCGAAGGAGCTAACCGCTTTTTTGCACAACATGGGGGATCATG
TAACTCGCCTTGATCGTTGGGAACCGGAGCTGAATGAAGCCATACCAAACGACGAGCGTGACACCACGAT
GCCTGCAGCAATGGCAACAACGTTGCGCAAACTATTAACTGGCGAACTACTTACTCTAGCTTCCCGGCAA
CAATTAATAGACTGGATGGAGGCGGATAAAGTTGCAGGACCACTTCTGCGCTCGGCCCTTCCGGCTGGCT
GGTTTATTGCTGATAAATCTGGAGCCGGTGAGCGTGGGTCTCGCGGTATCATTGCAGCACTGGGGCCAGA
TGGTAAGCCCTCCCGTATCGTAGTTATCTACACGACGGGGAGTCAGGCAACTATGGATGAACGAAATAGA
CAGATCGCTGAGATAGGTGCCTCACTGATTAAGCATTGGTAACTGTCAGACCAAGTTTACTCATATATAC
TTTAGATTGATTTAAAACTTCATTTTTAATTTAAAAGGATCTAGGTGAAGATCCTTTTTGATAATCTCAT
GACCAAAATCCCTTAACGTGAGTTTTCGTTCCACTGAGCGTCAGACCCCGTAGAAAAGATCAAAGGATCT
TCTTGAGATCCTTTTTTTCTGCGCGTAATCTGCTGCTTGCAAACAAAAAAACCACCGCTACCAGCGGTGG
TTTGTTTGCCGGATCAAGAGCTACCAACTCTTTTTCCGAAGGTAACTGGCTTCAGCAGAGCGCAGATACC
AAATACTGTCCTTCTAGTGTAGCCGTAGTTAGGCCACCACTTCAAGAACTCTGTAGCACCGCCTACATAC
CTCGCTCTGCTAATCCTGTTACCAGTGGCTGCTGCCAGTGGCGATAAGTCGTGTCTTACCGGGTTGGACT
CAAGACGATAGTTACCGGATAAGGCGCAGCGGTCGGGCTGAACGGGGGGTTCGTGCACACAGCCCAGCTT
GGAGCGAACGACCTACACCGAACTGAGATACCTACAGCGTGAGCTATGAGAAAGCGCCACGCTTCCCGAA
GGGAGAAAGGCGGACAGGTATCCGGTAAGCGGCAGGGTCGGAACAGGAGAGCGCACGAGGGAGCTTCCAG
GGGGAAACGCCTGGTATCTTTATAGTCCTGTCGGGTTTCGCCACCTCTGACTTGAGCGTCGATTTTTGTG
ATGCTCGTCAGGGGGGCGGAGCCTATGGAAAAACGCCAGCAACGCGGCCTTTTTACGGTTCCTGGCCTTT
TGCTGGCCTTTTGCTCACATGTTCTTTCTTGCGTTATCCCCTGATTCTGTGGATAACCGTATTACCGCCT
TTGAGTGAGCTGATACCGCTCGCCGCAGCCGAACGACCGAGCGCAGCGAGTCAGTGAGCGAGGAAGCGGA
AGAGCGCCTGATGCGGTATTTTCTCCTTACGCATCTGTGCGGTATTTCACACCGCAATGGTGCACTCTCA
GTACAATCTGCTCTGATGCCGCATAGTTAAGCCAGTATACACTCCGCTATCGCTACGTGACTGGGTCATG
GCTGCGCCCCGACACCCGCCAACACCCGCTGACGCGCCCTGACGGGCTTGTCTGCTCCCGGCATCCGCTT
ACAGACAAGCTGTGACCGTCTCCGGGAGCTGCATGTGTCAGAGGTTTTCACCGTCATCACCGAAACGCGC
GAGGCAGCTGCGGTAAAGCTCATCAGCGTGGTCGTGAAGCGATTCACAGATGTCTGCCTGTTCATCCGCG
TCCAGCTCGTTGAGTTTCTCCAGAAGCGTTAATGTCTGGCTTCTGATAAAGCGGGCCATGTTAAGGGCGG
TTTTTTCCTGTTTGGTCACTGATGCCTCCGTGTAAGGGGGATTTCTGTTCATGGGGGTAATGATACCGAT
GAAACGAGAGAGGATGCTCACGATACGGGTTACTGATGATGAACATGCCCGGTTACTGGAACGTTGTGAG
GGTAAACAACTGGCGGTATGGATGCGGCGGGACCAGAGAAAAATCACTCAGGGTCAATGCCAGCGCTTCG
TTAATACAGATGTAGGTGTTCCACAGGGTAGCCAGCAGCATCCTGCGATGCAGATCCGGAACATAATGGT
GCAGGGCGCTGACTTCCGCGTTTCCAGACTTTACGAAACACGGAAACCGAAGACCATTCATGTTGTTGCT
CAGGTCGCAGACGTTTTGCAGCAGCAGTTGCTTCACGTTCGCTCGCGTATCGGTGATTCATTCTGCTAAC
CAGTAAGGCAACCCCGCCAGCCTAGCCGGGTCCTCAACGACAGGAGCACGATCATGCGCACCCGTGGGGC
CGCCATGCCGGCGATAATGGCCTGCTTCTCGCCGAAACGTTTGGTGGCGGGACCAGTGACGAAGGCTTGA
GCGAGGGCGTGCAAGATTCCGAATACCGCAAGCGACAGGCCGATCATCGTCGCGCTCCAGCGAAAGCGGT
CCTCGCCGAAAATGACCCAGAGCGCTGCCGGCACCTGTCCTACGAGTTGCATGATAAAGAAGACAGTCAT
AAGTGCGGCGACGATAGTCATGCCCCGCGCCCACCGGAAGGAGCTGACTGGGTTGAAGGCTCTCAAGGGC
ATCGGTCGAGATCCCGGTGCCTAATGAGTGAGCTAACTTACATTAATTGCGTTGCGCTCACTGCCCGCTT
TCCAGTCGGGAAACCTGTCGTGCCAGCTGCATTAATGAATCGGCCAACGCGCGGGGAGAGGCGGTTTGCG
TATTGGGCGCCAGGGTGGTTTTTCTTTTCACCAGTGAGACGGGCAACAGCTGATTGCCCTTCACCGCCTG
GCCCTGAGAGAGTTGCAGCAAGCGGTCCACGCTGGTTTGCCCCAGCAGGCGAAAATCCTGTTTGATGGTG
GTTAACGGCGGGATATAACATGAGCTGTCTTCGGTATCGTCGTATCCCACTACCGAGATATCCGCACCAA
CGCGCAGCCCGGACTCGGTAATGGCGCGCATTGCGCCCAGCGCCATCTGATCGTTGGCAACCAGCATCGC
AGTGGGAACGATGCCCTCATTCAGCATTTGCATGGTTTGTTGAAAACCGGACATGGCACTCCAGTCGCCT
TCCCGTTCCGCTATCGGCTGAATTTGATTGCGAGTGAGATATTTATGCCAGCCAGCCAGACGCAGACGCG
CCGAGACAGAACTTAATGGGCCCGCTAACAGCGCGATTTGCTGGTGACCCAATGCGACCAGATGCTCCAC
GCCCAGTCGCGTACCGTCTTCATGGGAGAAAATAATACTGTTGATGGGTGTCTGGTCAGAGACATCAAGA
AATAACGCCGGAACATTAGTGCAGGCAGCTTCCACAGCAATGGCATCCTGGTCATCCAGCGGATAGTTAA
TGATCAGCCCACTGACGCGTTGCGCGAGAAGATTGTGCACCGCCGCTTTACAGGCTTCGACGCCGCTTCG
TTCTACCATCGACACCACCACGCTGGCACCCAGTTGATCGGCGCGAGATTTAATCGCCGCGACAATTTGC
GACGGCGCGTGCAGGGCCAGACTGGAGGTGGCAACGCCAATCAGCAACGACTGTTTGCCCGCCAGTTGTT
GTGCCACGCGGTTGGGAATGTAATTCAGCTCCGCCATCGCCGCTTCCACTTTTTCCCGCGTTTTCGCAGA
AACGTGGCTGGCCTGGTTCACCACGCGGGAAACGGTCTGATAAGAGACACCGGCATACTCTGCGACATCG
TATAACGTTACTGGTTTCACATTCACCACCCTGAATTGACTCTCTTCCGGGCGCTATCATGCCATACCGC
GAAAGGTTTTGCGCCATTCGATGGTGTCCGGGATCTCGACGCTCTCCCTTATGCGACTCCTGCATTAGGA
AGCAGCCCAGTAGTAGGTTGAGGCCGTTGAGCACCGCCGCCGCAAGGAATGGTGCATGCAAGGAGATGGC
GCCCAACAGTCCCCCGGCCACGGGGCCTGCCACCATACCCACGCCGAAACAAGCGCTCATGAGCCCGAAG
TGGCGAGCCCGATCTTCCCCATCGGTGATGTCGGCGATATAGGCGCCAGCAACCGCACCTGTGGCGCCGG
TGATGCCGGCCACGATGCGTCCGGCGTAGAGGATCGAGATCGATCTCGATCCCGCGAAATTAATACGACT
CACTATAGGGGAATTGTGAGCGGATAACAATTCCCCTCTAGAAATAATTTTGTTTAACTTTAAGAAGGAG
ATATACATATGCACCATCATCATCATCATTCTTCTGGTGTAGATCTGGGTACC
Features (pLannotate 1.2.2; 19 found; start..end, strand, type, name):
     28..3189    +  CDS            cas9: CAS9_PASMU - Experimental evidence at protein level: Swiss-Prot protein existence level 1. CRISPR (clustered regularly interspaced short palindromic repeat) is an adaptive immune system that provides protection against mobile genetic elements (viruses, transposable elements and conjugative plasmids). CRISPR clusters contain spacers, sequences complementary to antecedent mobile elements, and target invading nucleic acids. CRISPR clusters are transcribed and processed into CRISPR RNA (crRNA). In type II CRISPR systems correct processing of pre-crRNA requires a trans- encoded small RNA (tracrRNA)
   3258..3275    +  CDS            9xHis (fragment): 9xHis affinity tag
   3285..3334    +  CDS            SET1 (fragment): solubility-enhancement tag derived from T7 phage gene 10B
   3342..3389    +  terminator     T7 terminator: transcription terminator for bacteriophage T7 RNA polymerase
   3426..3656    +  rep_origin     f1 ori (fragment) (sequence partly withheld): f1 bacteriophage origin of replication; arrow indicates direction of (+) strand synthesis
   3699..3802    +  promoter       AmpR promoter: bla
   3803..4663    +  CDS            AmpR: β-lactamase; bla; confers resistance to ampicillin, carbenicillin, and related antibiotics
   4834..5422    +  rep_origin     ori: high-copy-number ColE1/pMB1/pBR322/pUC origin of replication
   5608..5747    -  misc_feature   bom: basis of mobility region from pBR322
   5849..6040    -  CDS            rop: Rop protein, which maintains plasmids at low copy number; rop
   6057..6437    +  CDS            YPB1_ECOLX: Protein predicted: Swiss-Prot protein existence level 4. From Escherichia coli.
   6509..6800    -  CDS            TcR (fragment): tetracycline efflux protein; tet; confers resistance to tetracycline
   6815..6836    -  protein_bind   CAP binding site: CAP binding activates transcription in the presence of cAMP. E. coli catabolite activator protein
   6849..7931    -  CDS            lacI: lac repressor; lacI; The lac repressor binds to the lac operator to inhibit transcription in E. coli. This inhibition can be relieved by adding lactose or isopropyl-β-D-thiogalactopyranoside (IPTG).
   7932..8009    -  promoter       lacI promoter: lacI
   8017..8296    -  CDS            TcR (fragment): tetracycline efflux protein; tet; confers resistance to tetracycline
   8322..8340    +  promoter       T7 promoter: promoter for bacteriophage T7 RNA polymerase
   8341..8365    +  protein_bind   lac operator: The lac repressor binds to the lac operator to inhibit transcription in E. coli. This inhibition can be relieved by adding lactose or isopropyl-β-D-thiogalactopyranoside (IPTG). lac repressor encoded by lacI
   8380..8402    +  RBS            RBS: efficient ribosome binding site from bacteriophage T7 gene 10 (Olins and Rangwala, 1989)
