[The description below was written by a language model from this plasmid's Addgene catalogue record and pLannotate feature annotations shown in this document.]
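Description:
pEJS1026-pMCSG7-HpaCas9 is a bacterial expression plasmid of about 8.45 kb, built on the pMCSG7 backbone, a pET-style T7 expression vector. It is designed to produce a 6xHis-tagged type II-C Cas9 from Haemophilus parainfluenzae in E. coli. It replicates from a ColE1/pMB1-family origin accompanied by the pBR322 bom region and the rop gene, which normally moderates copy number; the catalogue lists copy number as unknown. Selection is through the AmpR β-lactamase gene under its own promoter. A partial f1 origin and two tetracycline-resistance gene fragments are also annotated, and these appear to be non-functional backbone remnants.

The roughly 3.16 kb HpaCas9 coding sequence was inserted by Gibson cloning. The annotation software labelled it by homology to the Pasteurella multocida Cas9 entry, reflecting similarity rather than origin. Because the sequence is circular, the expression elements annotated near the end of the record (T7 promoter, lac operator and the phage T7 gene 10 ribosome binding site) lie just upstream of the Cas9 open reading frame, and a T7 terminator follows it. A plasmid-borne lacI gene with its own promoter supplies repressor, so transcription stays low until it is induced with IPTG in a host expressing T7 RNA polymerase. The only histidine tract the feature table annotates lies downstream of the Cas9 reading frame, next to a short fragment matching a T7 gene 10B-derived solubility tag. The record does not state whether this tract or an unannotated N-terminal tag is the functional 6xHis tag.

The His tag suggests use in affinity purification of recombinant HpaCas9. The associated work concerns inhibition of Cas9 orthologues by the anti-CRISPR proteins AcrIIC4 and AcrIIC5.
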