Addgene plasmid #121540: pEJS1026-pMCSG7-HpaCas9
Purpose: Expresses a 6X-His tagged type II-C Cas9 from H. parainfluenzae in bacterial cells
Depositing lab: Erik Sontheimer. Depositing organization: University of Massachusetts, Worcester. Publication: Potent Cas9 Inhibition in Bacterial and Human Cells by AcrIIC4 and AcrIIC5 Anti-CRISPR Proteins. Lee J, Mir A, Edraki A, Garcia B, Amrani N, Lou HE, Gainetdinov I, Pawluk A, Ibraheim R, Gao XD, Liu P, Davidson AR, Maxwell KL, Sontheimer EJ. MBio. 2018 Dec 4;9(6). pii: mBio.02321-18. doi: 10.1128/mBio.02321-18. PubMed 30514786.
Backbone
  Vector backbone: pMCSG7
  Backbone size w/o insert (bp): 5292
  Total vector size (bp): 8451
  Vector type: Bacterial Expression
Growth in bacteria
  Bacterial resistance: Ampicillin, 100 μg/mL
  Growth temperature: 37°C
  Growth strain: DH5alpha
  Copy number: Unknown
Gene/Insert
  Gene/Insert name: HpaCas9
  Species: Haemophilus parainfluenzae
  Insert size (bp): 3159
  Cloning method: Gibson Cloning
  Sequencing primers: 5′ TAATACGACTCACTATAGG; 3′ GCTAGTTATTGCTCAGCGG
Terms and licenses: Academic/Nonprofit Terms; Industry Terms: Not Available to Industry
How to cite: pEJS1026-pMCSG7-HpaCas9 was a gift from Erik Sontheimer (Addgene plasmid # 121540 ; http://n2t.net/addgene:121540 ; RRID:Addgene_121540)
